>Addgene plasmid #187441 | p8.91 | addgene full sequence | sequence record 373349 | Addgene NGS Result
GGATAACCGTATTACCGCCTTTGAGTGAGCTGATACCGCTCGCCGCAGCCGAACGACCGAGCGCAGCGAG
TCAGTGAGCGAGGAAGCGGAAGAGCGCCCAATACGCAAACCGCCTCTCCCCGCGCGTTGGCCGATTCATT
AATGCAGCTGTGGAATGTGTGTCAGTTAGGGTGTGGAAAGTCCCCAGGCTCCCCAGCAGGCAGAAGTATG
CAAAGCATGCATCTCAATTAGTCAGCAACCAGGTGTGGAAAGTCCCCAGGCTCCCCAGCAGGCAGAAGTA
TGCAAAGCATGCATCTCAATTAGTCAGCAACCATAGTCCCGCCCCTAACTCCGCCCATCCCGCCCCTAAC
TCCGCCCAGTTCCGCCCATTCTCCGCCCCATGGCTGACTAATTTTTTTTATTTATGCAGAGGCCGAGGCC
GCCTCGGCCTCTGAGCTATTCCAGAAGTAGTGAGGAGGCTTTTTTGGAGGCCTAGGCTTTTGCAAAAAGC
TTGGACACAAGACAGGCTTGCGAGATATGTTTGAGAATACCACTTTATCCCGCGTCAGGGAGAGGCAGTG
CGTAAAAAGACGCGGACTCATGTGAAATACTGGTTTTTAGTGCGCCAGATCCCGGATCTTTGTGAAGGAA
CCTTACTTCTGTGGTGTGACATAATTGGACAAACTACCTACAGAGATTTAAAGCTCTAAGGTAAATATAA
AATTTTTAAGTGTATAATGTGTTAAACTACTGATTCTAATTGTTTGTGTATTTTAGATTCCAACCTATGG
AACTGATGAATGGGAGCAGTGGTGGAATGCCTTTAATGAGGAAAACCTGTTTTGCTCAGAAGAAATGCCA
TCTAGTGATGATGAGGCTACTGCTGACTCTCAACATTCTACTCCTCCAAAAAAGAAGAGAAAGGTAGAAG
ACCCCAAGGACTTTCCTTCAGAATTGCTAAGTTTTTTGAGTCATGCTGTGTTTAGTAATAGAACTCTTGC
TTGCTTTGCTATTTACACCACAAAGGAAAAAGCTGCACTGCTATACAAGAAAATTATGGAAAAATATTCT
GTAACCTTTATAAGTAGGCATAACAGTTATAATCATAACATACTGTTTTTTCTTACTCCACACAGGCATA
GAGTGTCTGCTATTAATAACTATGCTCAAAAATTGTGTACCTTTAGCTTTTTAATTTGTAAAGGGGTTAA
TAAGGAATATTTGATGTATAGTGCCTTGACTAGAGATCATAATCAGCCATACCACATTTGTAGAGGTTTT
ACTTGCTTTAAAAAACCTCCCACACCTCCCCCTGAACCTGAAACATAAAATGAATGCAATTGTTGTTGTT
GGGCTGCAGGAATTAATTCGAGCTCGCCCGACATTGATTATTGACTAGCTAGTTATTAATAGTAATCAAT
TACGGGGTCATTAGTTCATAGCCCATATATGGAGTTCCGCGTTACATAACTTACGGTAAATGGCCCGCCT
GGCTGACCGCCCAACGACCCCCGCCCATTGACGTCAATAATGACGTATGTTCCCATAGTAACGCCAATAG
GGACTTTCCATTGACGTCAATGGGTGGAGTATTTACGGTAAACTGCCCACTTGGCAGTACATCAAGTGTA
TCATATGCCAAGTACGCCCCCTATTGACGTCAATGACGGTAAATGGCCCGCCTGGCATTATGCCCAGTAC
ATGACCTTATGGGACTTTCCTACTTGGCAGTACATCTACGTATTAGTCATCGCTATTACCATGGTGATGC
GGTTTTGGCAGTACATCAATGGGCGTGGATAGCGGTTTGACTCACGGGGATTTCCAAGTCTCCACCCCAT
TGACGTCAATGGGAGTTTGTTTTGGCACCAAAATCAACGGGACTTTCCAAAATGTCGTAACAACTCCGCC
CCATTGACGCAAATGGGCGGTAGGCGTGTACGGTGGGAGGTCTATATAAGCAGAGCTCGTTTAGTGAACC
GTCAGATCGCCTGGAGACGCCATCCACGCTGTTTTGACCTCCATAGAAGACACCGGGACCGATCCAGCCT
CCGCGGCCGGGAACGGTGCATTGGAACGCGGATTCCCCGTGCCAAGAGTGACGTAAGTACCGCCTATAGA
GTCTATAGGCCCACCCCCTTGGCTTCTTATGCGACGGATCGATCCCGTAATAAGCTTCGAGGTCCGCGGC
CGGCCGCGTTGACGCGCACGGCAAGAGGCGAGGGGCGGCCGCTGGTGAGAGATGGGTGCGAGAGCGTCAG
TATTAAGCGGGGGAGAATTAGATCGATGGGAAAAAATTCGGTTAAGGCCAGGGGGAAAGAAAAAATATAA
ATTAAAACATATAGTATGGGCAAGCAGGGAGCTAGAACGATTCGCAGTTAATCCTGGCCTGTTAGAAACA
TCAGAAGGCTGTAGACAAATACTGGGACAGCTACAACCATCCCTTCAGACAGGATCAGAAGAACTTAGAT
CATTATATAATACAGTAGCAACCCTCTATTGTGTGCATCAAAGGATAGAGATAAAAGACACCAAGGAAGC
TTTAGACAAGATAGAGGAAGAGCAAAACAAAAGTAAGAAAAAAGCACAGCAAGCAGCAGCTGACACAGGA
CACAGCAATCAGGTCAGCCAAAATTACCCTATAGTGCAGAACATCCAGGGGCAAATGGTACATCAGGCCA
TATCACCTAGAACTTTAAATGCATGGGTAAAAGTAGTAGAAGAGAAGGCTTTCAGCCCAGAAGTGATACC
CATGTTTTCAGCATTATCAGAAGGAGCCACCCCACAAGATTTAAACACCATGCTAAACACAGTGGGGGGA
CATCAAGCAGCCATGCAAATGTTAAAAGAGACCATCAATGAGGAAGCTGCAGAATGGGATAGATTGCATC
CAGTGCAGGCAGGGCCTGTTGCACCAGGCCAGATGAGAGAACCAAGGGGAAGTGACATAGCAGGAACTAC
TAGTACCCTTCAGGAACAAATAGGATGGATGACACATAATCCACCTATCCCAGTAGGAGAAATCTATAAA
AGATGGATAATCCTGGGATTAAATAAAATAGTAAGAATGTATAGCCCT
[222 nt withheld, positions 3059-3280]
GGGGGACCCGGCCATAAAGCAAGAGTTTTGGCTGAAGCAATGAGCCAAGTAACAAATCCAGCTACCATAA
TGATACAGAAAGGCAATTTTAGGAACCAAAGAAAGACTGTTAAGTGTTTCAATTGTGGCAAAGAAGGGCA
CATAGCCAAAAATTGCAGGGCCCCTAGGAAAAAGGGCTGTTGGAAATGTGGAAAGGAAGGACACCAAATG
AAAGATTGTACTGAGAGACAGGCTAATTTTTTAGGGAAGATCTGGCCTTCCCACAAGGGAAGGCCAGGGA
ATTTTCTTCAGAGCAGACCAGAGCCAACAGCCCCACCAGAAGAGAGCTTCAGGTTTGGGGAAGAGACAAC
AACTCCCTCTCAGAAGCAGGAGCCGATAGACAAGGAACTGTATCCTTTAGCTTCCCTCAGATCACTCTTT
GGCAGCGACCCCTCGTCACAATAAAGATAGGGGGGCAATTAAAGGAAGCTCTATTAGATACAGGAGCAGA
TGATACAGTATTAGAAGAAATGAATTTGCCAGGAAGATGGAAACCAAAAATGATAGGGGGAATTGGAGGT
TTTATCAAAGTAAGACAGTATGATCAGATACTCATAGAAATCTGCGGACATAAAGCTATAGGTACAGTAT
TAGTAGGACCTACACCTGTCAACATAATTGGAAGAAATCTGTTGACTCAGATTGGCTGCACTTTAAATTT
TCCCATTAGTCCTATTGAGACTGTACCAGTAAAATTAAAGCCAGGAATGGATGGCCCAAAAGTTAAACAA
TGGCCATTGACAGAAGAAAAAATAAAAGCATTAGTAGAAATTTGTACAGAAATGGAAAAGGAAGGAAAAA
TTTCAAAAATTGGGCCTGAAAATCCATACAATACTCCAGTATTTGCCATAAAGAAAAAAGACAGTACTAA
ATGGAGAAAATTAGTAGATTTCAGAGAACTTAATAAGAGAACTCAAGATTTCTGGGAAGTTCAATTAGGA
ATACCACATCCTGCAGGGTTAAAACAGAAAAAATCAGTAACAGTACTGGATGTGGGCGATGCATATTTTT
CAGTTCCCTTAGATAAAGACTTCAGGAAGTATACTGCATTTACCATACCTAGTATAAACAATGAGACACC
AGGGATTAGATATCAGTACAATGTGCTTCCACAGGGATGGAAAGGATCACCAGCAATATTCCAGTGTAGC
ATGACAAAAATCTTAGAGCCTTTTAGAAAACAAAATCCAGACATAGTCATCTATCAATACATGGATGATT
TGTATGTAGGATCTGACTTAGAAATAGGGCAGCATAGAACAAAAATAGAGGAACTGAGACAACATCTGTT
GAGGTGGGGATTTACCACACCAGACAAAAAACATCAGAAAGAACCTCCATTCCTTTGGATGGGTTATGAA
CTCCATCCTGATAAATGGACAGTACAGCCTATAGTGCTGCCAGAAAAGGACAGCTGGACTGTCAATGACA
TACAGAAATTAGTGGGAAAATTGAATTGGGCAAGTCAGATTTATGCAGGGATTAAAGTAAGGCAATTATG
TAAACTTCTTAGGGGAACCAAAGCACTAACAGAAGTAGTACCACTAACAGAAGAAGCAGAGCTAGAACTG
GCAGAAAACAGGGAGATTCTAAAAGAACCGGTACATGGAGTGTATTATGACCCATCAAAAGACTTAATAG
CAGAAATACAGAAGCAGGGGCAAGGCCAATGGACATATCAAATTTATCAAGAGCCATTTAAAAATCTGAA
AACAGGAAAGTATGCAAGAATGAAGGGTGCCCACACTAATGATGTGAAACAATTAACAGAGGCAGTACAA
AAAATAGCCACAGAAAGCATAGTAATATGGGGAAAGACTCCTAAATTTAAATTACCCATACAAAAGGAAA
CATGGGAAGCATGGTGGACAGAGTATTGGCAAGCCACCTGGATTCCTGAGTGGGAGTTTGTCAATACCCC
TCCCTTAGTGAAGTTATGGTACCAGTTAGAGAAAGAACCCATAATAGGAGCAGAAACTTTCTATGTAGAT
GGGGCAGCCAATAGGGAAACTAAATTAGGAAAAGCAGGATATGTAACTGACAGAGGAAGACAAAAAGTTG
TCCCCCTAACGGACACAACAAATCAGAAGACTGAGTTACAAGCAATTCATCTAGCTTTGCAGGATTCGGG
ATTAGAAGTAAACATAGTGACAGACTCACAATATGCATTGGGAATCATTCAAGCACAACCAGATAAGAGT
GAATCAGAGTTAGTCAGTCAAATAATAGAGCAGTTAATAAAAAAGGAAAAAGTCTACCTGGCATGGGTAC
CAGCACACAAAGGAATTGGAGGAAATGAACAAGTAGATAAATTGGTCAGTGCTGGAATCAGGAAAGTACT
ATTTTTAGATGGAATAGATAAGGCCCAAGAAGAACATGAGAAATATCACAGTAATTGGAGAGCAATGGCT
AGTGATTTTAACCTACCACCTGTAGTAGCAAAAGAAATAGTAGCCAGCTGTGATAAATGTCAGCTAAAAG
GGGAAGCCATGCATGGACAAGTAGACTGTAGCCCAGGAATATGGCAGCTAGATTGTACACATTTAGAAGG
AAAAGTTATCTTGGTAGCAGTTCATGTAGCCAGTGGATATATAGAAGCAGAAGTAATTCCAGCAGAGACA
GGGCAAGAAACAGCATACTTCCTCTTAAAATTAGCAGGAAGATGGCCAGTAAAAACAGTACATACAGACA
ATGGCAGCAATTTCACCAGTACTACAGTTAAGGCCGCCTGTTGGTGGGCGGGGATCAAGCAGGAATTTGG
CATTCCCTACAATCCCCAAAGTCAAGGAGTAATAGAATCTATGAATAAAGAATTAAAGAAAATTATAGGA
CAGGTAAGAGATCAGGCTGAACATCTTAAGACAGCAGTACAAATGGCAGTATTCATCCACAATTTTAAAA
GAAAAGGGGGGATTGGGGGGTACAGTGCAGGGGAAAGAATAGTAGACATAATAGCAACAGACATACAAAC
TAAAGAATTACAAAAACAAATTACAAAAATTCAAAATTTTCGGGTTTATTACAGGGACAGCAGAGATCCA
GTTTGGAAAGGACCAGCAAAGCTCCTCTGGAAAGGTGAAGGGGCAGTAGTAATACAAGATAATAGTGACA
TAAAAGTAGTGCCAAGAAGAAAAGCAAAGATCATCAGGGATTATGGAAAACAGATGGCAGGTGATGATTG
TGTGGCAAGTAGACAGGATGAGGATTAACACATGGAATTCTGCAACAACTGCTGTTTATCCATTTCAGAA
TTGGGTGTCGACATAGCAGAATAGGCGTTACTCGACAGAGGAGAGCAAGAAATGGAGCCAGTAGATCCTA
GACTAGAGCCCTGGAAGCATCCAGGAAGTCAGCCTAAAACTGCTTGTACCAATTGCTATTGTAAAAAGTG
TTGCTTTCATTGCCAAGTTTGTTTCATGACAAAAGCCTTAGGCATCTCCTATGGCAGGAAGAAGCGGAGA
CAGCGACGAAGAGCTCATCAGAACAGTCAGACTCATCAAGCTTCTCTATCAAAGCAGTAAGTAGTACATG
TAATGCAACCTATAATAGTAGCAATAGTAGCATTAGTAGTAGCAATAATAATAGCAATAGTTGTGTGGTC
CATAGTAATCATAGAATATAGGAAAATGGCCGCTGATCTTCAGACCTGGAGGAGGAGATATGAGGGACAA
TTGGAGAAGTGAATTATATAAATATAAAGTAGTAAAAATTGAACCATTAGGAGTAGCACCCACCAAGGCA
AAGAGAAGAGTGGTGCAGAGAGAAAAAAGAGCAGTGGGAATAGGAGCTTTGTTCCTTGGGTTCTTGGGAG
CAGCAGGAAGCACTATGGGCGCAGCGTCAATGACGCTGACGGTACAGGCCAGACAATTATTGTCTGGTAT
AGTGCAGCAGCAGAACAATTTGCTGAGGGCTATTGAGGCGCAACAGCATCTGTTGCAACTCACAGTCTGG
GGCATCAAGCAGCTCCAGGCAAGAATCCTGGCTGTGGAAAGATACCTAAAGGATCAACAGCTCCTGGGGA
TTTGGGGTTGCTCTGGAAAACTCATTTGCACCACTGCTGTGCCTTGGAATGCTAGTTGGAGTAATAAATC
TCTGGAACAGATTTGGAATCACACGACCTGGATGGAGTGGGACAGAGAAATTAACAATTACACAAGCTTA
ATACACTCCTTAATTGAAGAATCGCAAAACCAGCAAGAAAAGAATGAACAAGAATTATTGGAATTAGATA
AATGGGCAAGTTTGTGGAATTGGTTTAACATAACAAATTGGCTGTGGTATATAAAATTATTCATAATGAT
AGTAGGAGGCTTGGTAGGTTTAAGAATAGTTTTTGCTGTACTTTCTATAGTGAATAGAGTTAGGCAGGGA
TATTCACCATTATCGTTTCAGACCCACCTCCCAACCCCGAGGGGACCCGACAGGCCCGAAGGAATAGAAG
AAGAAGGTGGAGAGAGAGACAGAGACAGATCCATTCGATTAGTGAACGGATCCTTGGCACTTATCTGGGA
CGATCTGCGGAGCCTGTGCCTCTTCAGCTACCACCGCTTGAGAGACTTACTCTTGATTGTAACGAGGATT
GTGGAACTTCTGGGACGCAGGGGGTGGGAAGCCCTCAAATATTGGTGGAATCTCCTACAATATTGGAGTC
AGGAGCTAAAGAATAGTGCTGTTAGCTTGCTCAATGCCACAGCCATAGCAGTAGCTGAGGGGACAGATAG
GGTTATAGAAGTAGTACAAGGAGCTTGTAGAGCTATTCGCCACATACCTAGAAGAATAAGACAGGGCTTG
GAAAGGATTTTGCTATAAGCTCGAGGCCGCCCCGGTGACCTTCAGACCTTGGCACTGGAGGTGGCCCGGC
AGAAGCGCGGCATCGTGGATCAGTGCTGCACCAGCATCTGCTCTCTCTACCAACTGGAGAACTACTGCAA
CTAGGCCCACCACTACCCTGTCCACCCCTCTGCAATGAATAAAACCTTTGAAAGAGCACTACAAGTTGTG
TGTACATGCGTGCATGTGCATATGTGGTGCGGGGGGAACATGAGTGGGGCTGGCTGGAGTGGCGATGATA
AGCTGTCAAACATGAGAATTAATTCTTGAAGACGAAAGGGCCTCGTGATACGCCTATTTTTATAGGTTAA
TGTCATGATAATAATGGTTTCTTAGTCTAGAATTAATTCCGTGTATTCTATAGTGTCACCTAAATCGTAT
GTGTATGATACATAAGGTTATGTATTAATTGTAGCCGCGTTCTAACGACAATATGTACAAGCCTAATTGT
GTAGCATCTGGCTTACTGAAGCAGACCCTATCATCTCTCTCGTAAACTGCCGTCAGAGTCGGTTTGGTTG
GACGAACCTTCTGAGTTTCTGGTAACGCCGTCCCGCACCCGGAAATGGTCAGCGAACCAATCAGCAGGGT
CATCGCTAGCCAGATCCTCTACGCCGGACGCATCGTGGCCGGCATCACCGGCGCCACAGGTGCGGTTGCT
GGCGCCTATATCGCCGACATCACCGATGGGGAAGATCGGGCTCGCCACTTCGGGCTCATGAGCGCTTGTT
TCGGCGTGGGTATGGTGGCAGGCCCCGTGGCCGGGGGACTGTTGGGCGCCATCTCCTTGCATGCACCATT
CCTTGCGGCGGCGGTGCTCAACGGCCTCAACCTACTACTGGGCTGCTTCCTAATGCAGGAGTCGCATAAG
GGAGAGCGTCGAATGGTGCACTCTCAGTACAATCTGCTCTGATGCCGCATAGTTAAGCCAGCCCCGACAC
CCGCCAACACCCGCTGACGCGCCCTGACGGGCTTGTCTGCTCCCGGCATCCGCTTACAGACAAGCTGTGA
CCGTCTCCGGGAGCTGCATGTGTCAGAGGTTTTCACCGTCATCACCGAAACGCGCGAGACGAAAGGGCCT
CGTGATACGCCTATTTTTATAGGTTAATGTCATGATAATAATGGTTTCTTAGACGTCAGGTGGCACTTTT
CGGGGAAATGTGCGCGGAACCCCTATTTGTTTATTTTTCTAAATACATTCAAATATGTATCCGCTCATGA
GACAATAACCCTGATAAATGCTTCAATAATATTGAAAAAGGAAGAGTATGAGTATTCAACATTTCCGTGT
CGCCCTTATTCCCTTTTTTGCGGCATTTTGCCTTCCTGTTTTTGCTCACCCAGAAACGCTGGTGAAAGTA
AAAGATGCTGAAGATCAGTTGGGTGCACGAGTGGGTTACATCGAACTGGATCTCAACAGCGGTAAGATCC
TTGAGAGTTTTCGCCCCGAAGAACGTTTTCCAATGATGAGCACTTTTAAAGTTCTGCTATGTGGCGCGGT
ATTATCCCGTATTGACGCCGGGCAAGAGCAACTCGGTCGCCGCATACACTATTCTCAGAATGACTTGGTT
GAGTACTCACCAGTCACAGAAAAGCATCTTACGGATGGCATGACAGTAAGAGAATTATGCAGTGCTGCCA
TAACCATGAGTGATAACACTGCGGCCAACTTACTTCTGACAACGATCGGAGGACCGAAGGAGCTAACCGC
TTTTTTGCACAACATGGGGGATCATGTAACTCGCCTTGATCGTTGGGAACCGGAGCTGAATGAAGCCATA
CCAAACGACGAGCGTGACACCACGATGCCTGTAGCAATGGCAACAACGTTGCGCAAACTATTAACTGGCG
AACTACTTACTCTAGCTTCCCGGCAACAATTAATAGACTGGATGGAGGCGGATAAAGTTGCAGGACCACT
TCTGCGCTCGGCCCTTCCGGCTGGCTGGTTTATTGCTGATAAATCTGGAGCCGGTGAGCGTGGGTCTCGC
GGTATCATTGCAGCACTGGGGCCAGATGGTAAGCCCTCCCGTATCGTAGTTATCTACACGACGGGGAGTC
AGGCAACTATGGATGAACGAAATAGACAGATCGCTGAGATAGGTGCCTCACTGATTAAGCATTGGTAACT
GTCAGACCAAGTTTACTCATATATACTTTAGATTGATTTAAAACTTCATTTTTAATTTAAAAGGATCTAG
GTGAAGATCCTTTTTGATAATCTCATGACCAAAATCCCTTAACGTGAGTTTTCGTTCCACTGAGCGTCAG
ACCCCGTAGAAAAGATCAAAGGATCTTCTTGAGATCCTTTTTTTCTGCGCGTAATCTGCTGCTTGCAAAC
AAAAAAACCACCGCTACCAGCGGTGGTTTGTTTGCCGGATCAAGAGCTACCAACTCTTTTTCCGAAGGTA
ACTGGCTTCAGCAGAGCGCAGATACCAAATACTGTTCTTCTAGTGTAGCCGTAGTTAGGCCACCACTTCA
AGAACTCTGTAGCACCGCCTACATACCTCGCTCTGCTAATCCTGTTACCAGTGGCTGCTGCCAGTGGCGA
TAAGTCGTGTCTTACCGGGTTGGACTCAAGACGATAGTTACCGGATAAGGCGCAGCGGTCGGGCTGAACG
GGGGGTTCGTGCACACAGCCCAGCTTGGAGCGAACGACCTACACCGAACTGAGATACCTACAGCGTGAGC
TATGAGAAAGCGCCACGCTTCCCGAAGGGAGAAAGGCGGACAGGTATCCGGTAAGCGGCAGGGTCGGAAC
AGGAGAGCGCACGAGGGAGCTTCCAGGGGGAAACGCCTGGTATCTTTATAGTCCTGTCGGGTTTCGCCAC
CTCTGACTTGAGCGTCGATTTTTGTGATGCTCGTCAGGGGGGCGGAGCCTATGGAAAAACGCCAGCAACG
CGGCCTTTTTACGGTTCCTGGCCTTTTGCTGGCCTTTTGCTCACATGTTCTTTCCTGCGTTATCCCCTGA
TTCTGT
Features (pLannotate 1.2.2; 25 found; start..end, strand, type, name):
      1..92      +  rep_origin     RSF ori (fragment): Plasmids containing the RSF 1030 origin of replication can be propagated in E. coli cells that contain additional plasmids with compatible origins.
     94..150     +  CDS            lacI (fragment): lac repressor; lacI; The lac repressor binds to the lac operator to inhibit transcription in E. coli. This inhibition can be relieved by adding lactose or isopropyl-β-D-thiogalactopyranoside (IPTG).
    157..486     +  promoter       SV40 promoter: SV40 enhancer and early promoter
    615..689     +  CDS            small t antigen (fragment): SV40 (simian virus 40) small t antigen
    691..756     +  intron         small t intron: SV40 (simian virus 40) small t antigen intron
    886..906     +  CDS            SV40 NLS: nuclear localization signal of SV40 (simian virus 40) large T antigen
   1225..1308    +  CDS            large T antigen (fragment): large T antigen from SV40 (simian virus 40)
   1440..1743    +  enhancer       CMV enhancer: human cytomegalovirus immediate early enhancer
   1744..1947    +  promoter       CMV promoter: human cytomegalovirus (CMV) immediate early promoter
   2083..2132    +  intron         CMV intron (fragment): modified intron A from human cytomegalovirus
   2222..3724    +  CDS            HIV-1 gag (sequence partly withheld): gag protein from human immunodeficiency virus 1; gag
   3517..6528    +  CDS            HIV-1 pol: pol protein from human immunodeficiency virus 1; pol
   6537..6635    +  CDS            vpr (fragment): VPR_HV19N - Protein inferred from homology: Swiss-Prot protein existence level 3. During virus entry, plays a role in the transport of the viral pre-integration (PIC) complex to the host nucleus. This function is crucial for viral infection of non-dividing macrophages. May act directly at the nuclear pore complex, by binding nucleoporins phenylalanine-glycine (FG)-repeat regions. From Human immunodeficiency virus type 1 group M subtype G (isolate 92NG083) (HIV-1).
   6622..6837    +  CDS            tat (fragment): TAT_HV1H2 - Experimental evidence at protein level: Swiss-Prot protein existence level 1. Extracellular circulating Tat can be endocytosed by surrounding uninfected cells via the binding to several surface receptors such as CD26, CXCR4, heparan sulfate proteoglycans (HSPG) or LDLR. Neurons are rarely infected, but they internalize Tat via their LDLR. Through its interaction with nuclear HATs, Tat is potentially able to control the acetylation-dependent cellular gene expression. Modulates the expression of many cellular genes involved in cell survival, proliferation or in coding for cytokines o
   6853..6948    +  CDS            vpu (fragment): VPU_HV1B1 - Experimental evidence at protein level: Swiss-Prot protein existence level 1. Enhances virion budding by targeting host CD4 and Tetherin/BST2 to proteasome degradation. Degradation of CD4 prevents any unwanted premature interactions between viral Env and its host receptor CD4 in the endoplasmic reticulum. Degradation of antiretroviral protein Tetherin/BST2 is important for virion budding, as BST2 tethers new viral particles to the host cell membrane. Mechanistically, Vpu bridges either CD4 or BST2 to BTRC, a substrate recognition subunit of the Skp1/Cullin/F-box protein E3 ubiquiti
   7102..7335    +  misc_feature   RRE: The Rev response element (RRE) of HIV-1 allows for Rev-dependent mRNA export from the nucleus to the cytoplasm.
   7712..7986    +  CDS            Rev (fragment): human immunodeficiency virus 1 (HIV-1) Rev protein; rev; enhances nuclear export of unspliced and incompletely spliced viral mRNAs
   8135..8251    +  CDS            Ins1 (fragment): INS1_MOUSE - Also known as Ins-1. Experimental evidence at protein level: Swiss-Prot protein existence level 1. Insulin decreases blood glucose concentration. It increases cell permeability to monosaccharides, amino acids and fatty acids. It accelerates glycolysis, the pentose phosphate cycle, and glycogen synthesis in liver. From Mus musculus (Mouse).
   8507..8525    -  promoter       SP6 promoter: promoter for bacteriophage SP6 RNA polymerase
   8753..9032    +  CDS            TcR (fragment): tetracycline efflux protein; tet; confers resistance to tetracycline
   9033..9081    -  misc_feature   bom (fragment): basis of mobility region from pBR322
   9183..9218    -  CDS            rop (fragment): Rop protein, which maintains plasmids at low copy number; rop
   9313..9417    +  promoter       AmpR promoter: bla
   9418..10278   +  CDS            AmpR: β-lactamase; bla; confers resistance to ampicillin, carbenicillin, and related antibiotics
  10449..11037   +  rep_origin     ori: high-copy-number ColE1/pMB1/pBR322/pUC origin of replication
