[The description below was written by a language model from this plasmid's Addgene catalogue record and pLannotate feature annotations shown in this document.]
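Description:
p8.91 is a lentiviral packaging plasmid of about 11.1 kb that supplies the HIV-1 structural and enzymatic proteins needed to assemble vector particles in mammalian producer cells. It is propagated in E. coli as a high-copy plasmid using a ColE1/pUC-type origin and is selected with ampicillin through a complete AmpR (β-lactamase) gene and its own promoter. Short annotated fragments of RSF ori, lacI, TcR, bom and rop appear to be non-functional remnants of earlier cloning backbones.

The packaging cassette is driven by the human CMV immediate-early enhancer and promoter, followed by a fragment of a CMV intron, and encodes full-length HIV-1 gag and the overlapping pol reading frame, the arrangement through which HIV-1 normally makes Gag-Pol by ribosomal frameshifting. Downstream lie regions annotated as tat and Rev fragments and the Rev response element (RRE), which allows Rev-dependent nuclear export of the unspliced gag-pol transcript. Only short fragments of vpr and vpu are annotated, and no env, vif or nef features, LTRs or packaging signal are listed. This fits a helper construct that provides proteins in trans without being packaged itself. An insulin gene fragment follows the viral region, but the record does not state its role. Upstream of the CMV cassette sits an SV40 enhancer/early promoter with fragments of small t and large T antigen sequence.

The plasmid is typically co-transfected with a lentiviral transfer vector and a separate envelope-expressing plasmid to produce replication-defective lentiviral particles for gene delivery. The record gives no details of particular partner plasmids or applications.
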