Addgene plasmid #187441: p8.91
Purpose: Lentiviral packaging plasmid expressing gag and pol.
Depositing lab: Simon Davis. Depositing organization: University of Oxford. Publication: Structure of a fully assembled tumor-specific T cell receptor ligated by pMHC. Susac L, Vuong MT, Thomas C, von Bulow S, O'Brien-Ball C, Santos AM, Fernandes RA, Hummer G, Tampe R, Davis SJ. Cell. 2022 Aug 18;185(17):3201-3213.e19. doi: 10.1016/j.cell.2022.07.010. PubMed 35985289.
Backbone
  Vector backbone: p8.91
  Vector type: Lentiviral
Growth in bacteria
  Bacterial resistance: Ampicillin, 100 μg/mL
  Growth temperature: 37°C
  Growth strain: NEB Stable
  Copy number: High Copy
Terms and licenses: Academic/Nonprofit Terms; Industry Terms: Not Available to Industry
How to cite: p8.91 was a gift from Simon Davis (Addgene plasmid # 187441 ; http://n2t.net/addgene:187441 ; RRID:Addgene_187441)
